Addgene plasmid #49578: Arf1-EGFP
Purpose: expresses Arf1-EGFP in mammalian cells
Depositing lab: Marci Scidmore. Depositing organization: Cornell University. Publication: Multiple host proteins that function in phosphatidylinositol-4-phosphate metabolism are recruited to the chlamydial inclusion. Moorhead AM, Jung JY, Smirnov A, Kaufer S, Scidmore MA. Infect Immun. 2010 May;78(5):1990-2007. doi: 10.1128/IAI.01340-09. Epub 2010 Mar 15. PubMed 20231409.
Backbone
  Vector backbone: EGFP N3
  Backbone manufacturer: Clontech
  Backbone size w/o insert (bp): 4700
  Total vector size (bp): 5200
  Vector type: Mammalian Expression
  Selectable markers: Neomycin (select with G418)
Growth in bacteria
  Bacterial resistance: Kanamycin, 50 μg/mL
  Growth temperature: 37°C
  Growth strain: DH5alpha
  Copy number: High Copy
Gene/Insert
  Gene/Insert name: Arf1
  Species: H. sapiens (human)
  Insert size (bp): 555
  GenBank ID: AF493881
  Entrez Gene: ARF1 (a.k.a. PVNH8)
  Promoter: CMV
  Tag / fusion protein: EGFP (C terminal on insert)
  Cloning method: Restriction Enzyme; 5′ cloning site EcoRI (not destroyed); 3′ cloning site SalI (not destroyed)
  Sequencing primers: 5′ EGFP N CGTCGCCGTCCAGCTCGACCAG
Resource information
  A portion of this plasmid was derived from a plasmid made by: Arf1 derived from pCDNA3.1+Arf1 purchased from Missours S&T cDNA resource center
Terms and licenses: Academic/Nonprofit Terms; Industry Terms: Not Available to Industry
How to cite: Arf1-EGFP was a gift from Marci Scidmore (Addgene plasmid # 49578)
