[The description below was written by a language model from this plasmid's Addgene catalogue record, the feature table of its GenBank file and pLannotate feature annotations shown in this document.]
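Description:
Arf1-EGFP is a mammalian expression plasmid built on the Clontech EGFP N3 backbone, in which human ARF1 is fused at its C terminus to EGFP. The ARF1 coding sequence, subcloned from a commercial cDNA clone between the EcoRI and SalI sites of the multiple cloning site, sits directly downstream of the human cytomegalovirus immediate early enhancer and promoter. It reads through a short stretch of residual polylinker into the mammalian codon-optimized EGFP open reading frame, and the transcript is terminated by the SV40 polyadenylation signal. The automated annotation matched the insert to the bovine ARF1 protein entry, but the catalogue record gives the species as human.

The plasmid is about 5.3 kb and replicates in E. coli at high copy from a ColE1/pUC-type origin. It also carries an f1 phage origin, which allows single-stranded DNA production. A single Tn5 aminoglycoside phosphotransferase gene (NeoR/KanR) serves both hosts. A bacterial bla-type promoter drives it for kanamycin selection in bacteria, while the SV40 enhancer/early promoter and HSV TK polyadenylation signal drive it for G418 selection of stably transfected mammalian cells. The short large T antigen, ble and bGH poly(A) fragments in the feature table are probably backbone remnants or annotation artefacts rather than functional parts.

ARF1 is a small GTP-binding protein that regulates vesicle budding and coat protein recruitment at the Golgi, so the fusion lets its localization be followed by fluorescence microscopy. The associated publication concerns host proteins of phosphatidylinositol-4-phosphate metabolism that are recruited to the chlamydial inclusion. The separate 997 bp GenBank record covers only part of the plasmid, annotating just a Kozak sequence and EGFP primer sites.
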