Features (pLannotate 1.2.2; 16 found; start..end, strand, type, name):
     61..364     +  enhancer       CMV enhancer: human cytomegalovirus immediate early enhancer
    365..568     +  promoter       CMV promoter: human cytomegalovirus (CMV) immediate early promoter
    591..634     +  misc_feature   MCS (fragment): multiple cloning site
    635..1177    +  CDS            ARF1: ARF1_BOVIN - Experimental evidence at protein level: Swiss-Prot protein existence level 1. GTP-binding protein involved in protein trafficking among different compartments. Modulates vesicle budding and uncoating within the Golgi complex. Deactivation induces the redistribution of the entire Golgi complex to the endoplasmic reticulum, suggesting a crucial role in protein trafficking. In its GTP-bound form, its triggers the association with coat proteins with the Golgi membrane. The hydrolysis of ARF1-bound GTP, which is mediated by ARFGAPs proteins, is required for dissociation of coat protein
   1178..1204    +  misc_feature   MCS (fragment): multiple cloning site
   1214..1933    +  CDS            EGFP: the original enhanced GFP (Yang et al., 1996) mammalian codon-optimized
   1950..2033    +  CDS            large T antigen (fragment): large T antigen from SV40 (simian virus 40)
   2056..2177    +  polyA_signal   SV40 poly(A) signal: SV40 polyadenylation signal
   2211..2639    -  rep_origin     f1 ori (sequence partly withheld): f1 bacteriophage origin of replication; arrow indicates direction of (+) strand synthesis
   2666..2770    +  promoter       AmpR promoter: bla
   2772..3129    +  promoter       SV40 promoter: SV40 enhancer and early promoter
   3164..3958    +  CDS            NeoR/KanR: aminoglycoside phosphotransferase from Tn5; aph(3')-II (or nptII); confers resistance to neomycin, kanamycin, and G418 (Geneticin®)
   3979..4131    +  CDS            ble (fragment): BLE_KLEPN - Experimental evidence at protein level: Swiss-Prot protein existence level 1. Binding protein with a strong affinity to the bleomycin family of antibiotics. Binds to CL990; an antimitotic-antibiotic compound. From Klebsiella pneumoniae.
   4190..4237    +  polyA_signal   HSV TK poly(A) signal: herpes simplex virus thymidine kinase polyadenylation signal (Cole and Stacy, 1985)
   4328..4344    -  polyA_signal   bGH poly(A) signal (fragment): bovine growth hormone polyadenylation signal
   4566..5154    +  rep_origin     ori: high-copy-number ColE1/pMB1/pBR322/pUC origin of replication
>Addgene plasmid #49578 | Arf1-EGFP | depositor full sequence | sequence record 74224 | Arf1-EGFP sequence 5268 bps
TAGTTATTAATAGTAATCAATTACGGGGTCATTAGTTCATAGCCCATATATGGAGTTCCGCGTTACATAA
CTTACGGTAAATGGCCCGCCTGGCTGACCGCCCAACGACCCCCGCCCATTGACGTCAATAATGACGTATG
TTCCCATAGTAACGCCAATAGGGACTTTCCATTGACGTCAATGGGTGGAGTATTTACGGTAAACTGCCCA
CTTGGCAGTACATCAAGTGTATCATATGCCAAGTACGCCCCCTATTGACGTCAATGACGGTAAATGGCCC
GCCTGGCATTATGCCCAGTACATGACCTTATGGGACTTTCCTACTTGGCAGTACATCTACGTATTAGTCA
TCGCTATTACCATGGTGATGCGGTTTTGGCAGTACATCAATGGGCGTGGATAGCGGTTTGACTCACGGGG
ATTTCCAAGTCTCCACCCCATTGACGTCAATGGGAGTTTGTTTTGGCACCAAAATCAACGGGACTTTCCA
AAATGTCGTAACAACTCCGCCCCATTGACGCAAATGGGCGGTAGGCGTGTACGGTGGGAGGTCTATATAA
GCAGAGCTGGTTTAGTGAACCGTCAGATCCGCTAGCGCTACCGGACTCAGATCTCGAGCTCAAGCTTCGA
ATTCATGGGGAACATCTTCGCCAACCTCTTCAAGGGCCTTTTTGGCAAAAAAGAAATGCGCATCCTCATG
GTGGGCCTGGATGCTGCAGGGAAGACCACGATCCTCTACAAGCTTAAGCTGGGTGAGATCGTGACCACCA
TTCCCACCATAGGCTTCAACGTGGAAACCGTGGAGTACAAGAACATCAGCTTCACTGTGTGGGACGTGGG
TGGCCAGGACAAGATCCGGCCCCTGTGGCGCCACTACTTCCAGAACACACAAGGCCTGATCTTCGTGGTG
GACAGCAATGACAGAGAGCGTGTGAACGAGGCCCGTGAGGAGCTCATGAGGATGCTGGCCGAGGACGAGC
TCCGGGATGCTGTCCTCCTGGTGTTCGCCAACAAGCAGGACCTCCCCAACGCCATGAATGCGGCCGAGAT
CACAGACAAGCTGGGGCTGCACTCACTACGCCACAGGAACTGGTACATTCAGGCCACCTGCGCCACCAGC
GGCGACGGGCTCTATGAAGGACTGGACTGGCTGTCCAATCAGCTCCGGAACCAGAAGGTCGACGGTACCG
CGGGCCCGGGATCCATCGCCACCATGGTGAGCAAGGGCGAGGAGCTGTTCACCGGGGTGGTGCCCATCCT
GGTCGAGCTGGACGGCGACGTAAACGGCCACAAGTTCAGCGTGTCCGGCGAGGGCGAGGGCGATGCCACC
TACGGCAAGCTGACCCTGAAGTTCATCTGCACCACCGGCAAGCTGCCCGTGCCCTGGCCCACCCTCGTGA
CCACCCTGACCTACGGCGTGCAGTGCTTCAGCCGCTACCCCGACCACATGAAGCAGCACGACTTCTTCAA
GTCCGCCATGCCCGAAGGCTACGTCCAGGAGCGCACCATCTTCTTCAAGGACGACGGCAACTACAAGACC
CGCGCCGAGGTGAAGTTCGAGGGCGACACCCTGGTGAACCGCATCGAGCTGAAGGGCATCGACTTCAAGG
AGGACGGCAACATCCTGGGGCACAAGCTGGAGTACAACTACAACAGCCACAACGTCTATATCATGGCCGA
CAAGCAGAAGAACGGCATCAAGGTGAACTTCAAGATCCGCCACAACATCGAGGACGGCAGCGTGCAGCTC
GCCGACCACTACCAGCAGAACACCCCCATCGGCGACGGCCCCGTGCTGCTGCCCGACAACCACTACCTGA
GCACCCAGTCCGCCCTGAGCAAAGACCCCAACGAGAAGCGCGATCACATGGTCCTGCTGGAGTTCGTGAC
CGCCGCCGGGATCACTCTCGGCATGGACGAGCTGTACAAGTAAAGCGGCCGCGACTCTAGATCATAATCA
GCCATACCACATTTGTAGAGGTTTTACTTGCTTTAAAAAACCTCCCACACCTCCCCCTGAACCTGAAACA
TAAAATGAATGCAATTGTTGTTGTTAACTTGTTTATTGCAGCTTATAATGGTTACAAATAAAGCAATAGC
ATCACAAATTTCACAAATAAAGCATTTTTTTCACTGCATTCTAGTTGTGGTTTGTCCAAACTCATCAATG
TATCTTAAGGCGTAAATTGTAAGCGTTAATATTTTGTTAAAATTCGCGTTAAATTTTTGTTAAATCAGCT
CATTTTTTAACCAATAGGCCGAAATCGGCAAAATCCCTTATAAATCAAAAGAATAGACCGAGATAGGGT
[37 nt withheld, positions 2310-2346]
AAAGAACGTGGACTCCAACGTCAAAGG
[49 nt withheld, positions 2374-2422]
T
[91 nt withheld, positions 2424-2514]
G
[124 nt withheld, positions 2516-2639]
CAGGTGGCACTTTTCGGGGAAATGTGCGCGGAACCCCTATTTGTTTATTTTTCTAAATACATTCAAATAT
GTATCCGCTCATGAGACAATAACCCTGATAAATGCTTCAATAATATTGAAAAAGGAAGAGTCCTGAGGCG
GAAAGAACCAGCTGTGGAATGTGTGTCAGTTAGGGTGTGGAAAGTCCCCAGGCTCCCCAGCAGGCAGAAG
TATGCAAAGCATGCATCTCAATTAGTCAGCAACCAGGTGTGGAAAGTCCCCAGGCTCCCCAGCAGGCAGA
AGTATGCAAAGCATGCATCTCAATTAGTCAGCAACCATAGTCCCGCCCCTAACTCCGCCCATCCCGCCCC
TAACTCCGCCCAGTTCCGCCCATTCTCCGCCCCATGGCTGACTAATTTTTTTTATTTATGCAGAGGCCGA
GGCCGCCTCGGCCTCTGAGCTATTCCAGAAGTAGTGAGGAGGCTTTTTTGGAGGCCTAGGCTTTTGCAAA
GATCGATCAAGAGACAGGATGAGGATCGTTTCGCATGATTGAACAAGATGGATTGCACGCAGGTTCTCCG
GCCGCTTGGGTGGAGAGGCTATTCGGCTATGACTGGGCACAACAGACAATCGGCTGCTCTGATGCCGCCG
TGTTCCGGCTGTCAGCGCAGGGGCGCCCGGTTCTTTTTGTCAAGACCGACCTGTCCGGTGCCCTGAATGA
ACTGCAAGACGAGGCAGCGCGGCTATCGTGGCTGGCCACGACGGGCGTTCCTTGCGCAGCTGTGCTCGAC
GTTGTCACTGAAGCGGGAAGGGACTGGCTGCTATTGGGCGAAGTGCCGGGGCAGGATCTCCTGTCATCTC
ACCTTGCTCCTGCCGAGAAAGTATCCATCATGGCTGATGCAATGCGGCGGCTGCATACGCTTGATCCGGC
TACCTGCCCATTCGACCACCAAGCGAAACATCGCATCGAGCGAGCACGTACTCGGATGGAAGCCGGTCTT
GTCGATCAGGATGATCTGGACGAAGAGCATCAGGGGCTCGCGCCAGCCGAACTGTTCGCCAGGCTCAAGG
CGAGCATGCCCGACGGCGAGGATCTCGTCGTGACCCATGGCGATGCCTGCTTGCCGAATATCATGGTGGA
AAATGGCCGCTTTTCTGGATTCATCGACTGTGGCCGGCTGGGTGTGGCGGACCGCTATCAGGACATAGCG
TTGGCTACCCGTGATATTGCTGAAGAGCTTGGCGGCGAATGGGCTGACCGCTTCCTCGTGCTTTACGGTA
TCGCCGCTCCCGATTCGCAGCGCATCGCCTTCTATCGCCTTCTTGACGAGTTCTTCTGAGCGGGACTCTG
GGGTTCGAAATGACCGACCAAGCGACGCCCAACCTGCCATCACGAGATTTCGATTCCACCGCCGCCTTCT
ATGAAAGGTTGGGCTTCGGAATCGTTTTCCGGGACGCCGGCTGGATGATCCTCCAGCGCGGGGATCTCAT
GCTGGAGTTCTTCGCCCACCCTAGGGGGAGGCTAACTGAAACACGGAAGGAGACAATACCGGAAGGAACC
CGCGCTATGACGGCAATAAAAAGACAGAATAAAACGCACGGTGTTGGGTCGTTTGTTCATAAACGCGGGG
TTCGGTCCCAGGGCTGGCACTCTGTCGATACCCCACCGAGACCCCATTGGGGCCAATACGCCCGCGTTTC
TTCCTTTTCCCCACCCCACCCCCCAAGTTCGGGTGAAGGCCCAGGGCTCGCAGCCAACGTCGGGGCGGCA
GGCCCTGCCATAGCCTCAGGTTACTCATATATACTTTAGATTGATTTAAAACTTCATTTTTAATTTAAAA
GGATCTAGGTGAAGATCCTTTTTGATAATCTCATGACCAAAATCCCTTAACGTGAGTTTTCGTTCCACTG
AGCGTCAGACCCCGTAGAAAAGATCAAAGGATCTTCTTGAGATCCTTTTTTTCTGCGCGTAATCTGCTGC
TTGCAAACAAAAAAACCACCGCTACCAGCGGTGGTTTGTTTGCCGGATCAAGAGCTACCAACTCTTTTTC
CGAAGGTAACTGGCTTCAGCAGAGCGCAGATACCAAATACTGTCCTTCTAGTGTAGCCGTAGTTAGGCCA
CCACTTCAAGAACTCTGTAGCACCGCCTACATACCTCGCTCTGCTAATCCTGTTACCAGTGGCTGCTGCC
AGTGGCGATAAGTCGTGTCTTACCGGGTTGGACTCAAGACGATAGTTACCGGATAAGGCGCAGCGGTCGG
GCTGAACGGGGGGTTCGTGCACACAGCCCAGCTTGGAGCGAACGACCTACACCGAACTGAGATACCTACA
GCGTGAGCTATGAGAAAGCGCCACGCTTCCCGAAGGGAGAAAGGCGGACAGGTATCCGGTAAGCGGCAGG
GTCGGAACAGGAGAGCGCACGAGGGAGCTTCCAGGGGGAAACGCCTGGTATCTTTATAGTCCTGTCGGGT
TTCGCCACCTCTGACTTGAGCGTCGATTTTTGTGATGCTCGTCAGGGGGGCGGAGCCTATGGAAAAACGC
CAGCAACGCGGCCTTTTTACGGTTCCTGGCCTTTTGCTGGCCTTTTGCTCACATGTTCTTTCCTGCGTTA
TCCCCTGATTCTGTGGATAACCGTATTACCGCCATGCAT
