LOCUS       Exported 997 bp ds-DNA linear SYN 01-JUN-2021
DEFINITION  expresses Arf1-EGFP in mammalian cells.
ACCESSION   .
VERSION     .
KEYWORDS    Arf1-EGFP
SOURCE      synthetic DNA construct
  ORGANISM  synthetic DNA construct
REFERENCE   1 (bases 1 to 997)
  AUTHORS   Moorhead AM, Jung JY, Smirnov A, Kaufer S, Scidmore MA
  TITLE     Multiple host proteins that function in
            phosphatidylinositol-4-phosphate metabolism are recruited to the
            chlamydial inclusion.
  JOURNAL   Infect Immun. 2010 May;78(5):1990-2007. doi: 10.1128/IAI.01340-09.
            Epub 2010 Mar 15.
  PUBMED    20231409
REFERENCE   2 (bases 1 to 997)
  AUTHORS   .
  TITLE     Direct Submission
  JOURNAL   Exported Jun 1, 2021 from SnapGene Server 1.1.58
            http://www.snapgene.com
FEATURES             Location/Qualifiers
     source          1..997
                     /organism="synthetic DNA construct"
                     /mol_type="other DNA"
     regulatory      656..665
                     /regulatory_class="other"
                     /note="vertebrate consensus sequence for strong initiation
                     of translation (Kozak, 1987)"
     primer_bind     complement(707..728)
                     /label=EGFP-N
                     /note="EGFP, reverse primer"
     primer_bind     complement(968..987)
                     /label=EXFP-R
                     /note="For distinguishing EGFP variants, reverse primer"
ORIGIN
        1 ctatataagc agagctggtt tagtgaaccg tcagatccgc tagcgctacc ggactcagat
       61 ctcgagctca agcttcgaat tcatggggaa catcttcgcc aacctcttca agggcctttt
      121 tggcaaaaaa gaaatgcgca tcctcatggt gggcctggat gctgcaggga agaccacgat
      181 cctctacaag cttaagctgg gtgagatcgt gaccaccatt cccaccatag gcttcaacgt
      241 ggaaaccgtg gagtacaaga acatcagctt cactgtgtgg gacgtgggtg gccaggacaa
      301 gatccggccc ctgtggcgcc actacttcca gaacacacaa ggcctgatct tcgtggtgga
      361 cagcaatgac agagagcgtg tgaacgaggc ccgtgaggag ctcatgagga tgctggccga
      421 ggacgagctc cgggatgctg tcctcctggt gttcgccaac aagcaggacc tccccaacgc
      481 catgaatgcg gccgagatca cagacaagct ggggctgcac tcactacgcc acaggaactg
      541 gtacattcag gccacctgcg ccaccagcgg cgacgggctc tatgaaggac tggactggct
      601 gtccaatcag ctccggaacc agaaggtcga cggtaccgcg ggcccgggat ccatcgccac
      661 catggtgagc aagggcgagg agctgttcac cggggtggtg cccatcctgg tcgagctgga
      721 cggcgacgta aacggccaca agttcagcgt gtccggcgag ggcgagggcg atgccaccta
      781 cggcaagctg accctgaagt tcatctgcac caccggcaag ctgcccgtgc cctggcccac
      841 cctcgtgacc accctgacct acggcgtgca gtgcttcagc cgctaccccg accacatgaa
      901 gcagcacgac ttcttcaagt ccgccatgcc cgaaggctac gtccaggagc gcaccatctt
      961 cttcaaggac gacggcaact acaagacccg cgccgag
//
